>Addgene plasmid #183750 | EGFP-mCherry-Ki67 | addgene full sequence | sequence record 367936 | Addgene NGS Result
CGCGTTACATAACTTACGGTAAATGGCCCGCCTGGCTGACCGCCCAACGACCCCCGCCCATTGACGTCAA
TAATGACGTATGTTCCCATAGTAACGCCAATAGGGACTTTCCATTGACGTCAATGGGTGGAGTATTTACG
GTAAACTGCCCACTTGGCAGTACATCAAGTGTATCATATGCCAAGTACGCCCCCTATTGACGTCAATGAC
GGTAAATGGCCCGCCTGGCATTATGCCCAGTACATGACCTTATGGGACTTTCCTACTTGGCAGTACATCT
ACGTATTAGTCATCGCTATTACCATGGTGATGCGGTTTTGGCAGTACATCAATGGGCGTGGATAGCGGTT
TGACTCACGGGGATTTCCAAGTCTCCACCCCATTGACGTCAATGGGAGTTTGTTTTGGCACCAAAATCAA
CGGGACTTTCCAAAATGTCGTAACAACTCCGCCCCATTGACGCAAATGGGCGGTAGGCGTGTACGGTGGG
AGGTCTATATAAGCAGAGCTGGTTTAGTGAACCGTCAGATCCGCTAGCGCTACCGGACTCAGATCTCGAG
CTCAAGCTTCGAACCGCCATGGCTAGCGTGAGCAAGGGCGAGGAGCTGTTCACCGGGGTGGTGCCCATCC
TGGTCGAGCTGGACGGCGACGTAAACGGCCACAAGTTCAGCGTGTCCGGCGAGGGCGAGGGCGATGCCAC
CTACGGCAAGCTGACCCTGAAGTTCATCTGCACCACCGGCAAGCTGCCCGTGCCCTGGCCCACCCTCGTG
ACCACCCTGACCTACGGCGTGCAGTGCTTCAGCCGCTACCCCGACCACATGAAGCAGCACGACTTCTTCA
AGTCCGCCATGCCCGAAGGCTACGTCCAGGAGCGCACCATCTTCTTCAAGGACGACGGCAACTACAAGAC
CCGCGCCGAGGTGAAGTTCGAGGGCGACACCCTGGTGAACCGCATCGAGCTGAAGGGCATCGACTTCAAG
GAGGACGGCAACATCCTGGGGCACAAGCTGGAGTACAACTACAACAGCCACAACGTCTATATCATGGCCG
ACAAGCAGAAGAACGGCATCAAGGTGAACTTCAAGATCCGCCACAACATCGAGGACGGCAGCGTGCAGCT
CGCCGACCACTACCAGCAGAACACCCCCATCGGCGACGGCCCCGTGCTGCTGCCCGACAACCACTACCTG
AGCACCCAGTCCGCCCTGAGCAAAGACCCCAACGAGAAGCGCGATCACATGGTCCTTAAGGAGTTCGTGA
CCGCCGCCGGGATCACTCTCGGCATGGACGAGCTGTACGGCAAGGGAAGCGTGAGCAAGGGCGAGGAGGA
TAACATGGCCATCATCAAGGAGTTCATGCGCTTCAAGGTGCACATGGAGGGCTCCGTGAACGGCCACGAG
TTCGAGATCGAGGGCGAGGGCGAGGGCCGCCCCTACGAGGGCACCCAGACCGCCAAGCTGAAGGTGACCA
AGGGTGGCCCCCTGCCCTTCGCCTGGGACATCCTGTCCCCTCAGTTCATGTACGGCTCCAAGGCCTACGT
GAAGCACCCCGCCGACATCCCCGACTACTTGAAGCTGTCCTTCCCCGAGGGCTTCAAGTGGGAGCGCGTG
ATGAACTTCGAGGACGGCGGCGTGGTGACCGTGACCCAGGACTCCTCCCTGCAGGACGGCGAGTTCATCT
ACAAGGTGAAGCTGCGCGGCACCAACTTCCCCTCCGACGGCCCCGTAATGCAGAAGAAGACCATGGGCTG
GGAGGCCTCCTCCGAGCGGATGTACCCCGAGGACGGCGCCCTGAAGGGCGAGATCAAGCAGAGGCTGAAG
CTGAAGGACGGCGGCCACTACGACGCTGAGGTCAAGACCACCTACAAGGCCAAGAAGCCCGTGCAGCTGC
CCGGCGCCTACAACGTCAACATCAAGTTGGACATCACCTCCCACAACGAGGACTACACCATCGTGGAACA
GTACGAACGCGCCGAGGGCCGCCACTCCACCGGCGGCATGGACGAGCTGTACAAGAGCAGCGGCCCCAGC
GGCAGCAGCAGCTGGCCCACGAGACGCCTGGTTACTATCAAAAGGAGCGGGGTCGACGGTCCCCACTTTC
CCCTGAGCCTCAGCACCTGCTTGTTTGGAAGGGGTATTGAATGTGACATCCGTATCCAGCTTCCTGTTGT
GTCAAAACAACATTGCAAAATTGAAATCCATGAGCAGGAGGCAATATTACATAATTTCAGTTCCACAAAT
CCAACACAAGTAAATGGGTCTGTTATTGATGAGCCTGTACGGCTAAAACATGGAGATGTAATAACTATTA
TTGATCGTTCCTTCAGGTATGAAAATGAAAGTCTTCAGAATGGAAGGAAGTCAACTGAATTTCCAAGAAA
AATACGTGAACAGGAGCCAGCACGTCGTGTCTCAAGATCTAGCTTCTCTTCTGACCCTGATGAGAAAGCT
CAAGATTCCAAGGCCTATTCAAAAATCACTGAAGGAAAAGTTTCAGGAAATCCTCAGGTACATATCAAGA
ATGTCAAAGAAGACAGTACCGCAGATGACTCAAAAGACAGTGTTGCTCAGGGAACAACTAATGTTCATTC
CTCAGAACATGCTGGACGTAATGGCAGAAATGCAGCTGATCCCATTTCTGGGGATTTTAAAGAAATTTCC
AGCGTTAAATTAGTGAGCCGTTATGGAGAATTGAAGTCTGTTCCCACTACACAATGTCTTGACAATAGCA
AAAAAAATGAATCTCCCTTTTGGAAGCTTTATGAGTCAGTGAAGAAAGAGTTGGATGTAAAATCACAAAA
AGAAAATGTCCTACAGTATTGTAGAAAATCTGGATTACAAACTGATTACGCAACAGAGAAAGAAAGTGCT
GATGGTTTACAGGGGGAGACCCAACTGTTGGTCTCGCGTAAGTCAAGACCAAAATCTGGTGGGAGCGGCC
ACGCTGTGGCAGAGCCTGCTTCACCTGAACAAGAGCTTGACCAGAACAAGGGGAAGGGAAGAGACGTGGA
GTCTGTTCAGACTCCCAGCAAGGCTGTGGGCGCCAGCTTTCCTCTCTATGAGCCGGCTAAAATGAAGACC
CCCGTACAATATTCACAGCAACAAAATTCTCCACAAAAACATAAGAACAAAGACCTGTATACTACTGGTA
GAAGAGAATCTGTGAATCTGGGTAAAAGTGAAGGCTTCAAGGCTGGTGATAAAACTCTTACTCCCAGGAA
GCTTTCAACTAGAAATCGAACACCAGCTAAAGTTGAAGATGCAGCTGACTCTGCCACTAAGCCAGAAAAT
CTCTCTTCCAAAACCAGAGGAAGTATTCCTACAGATGTGGAAGTTCTGCCTACGGAAACTGAAATTCACA
ATGAGCCATTTTTAACTCTGTGGCTCACTCAAGTTGAGAGGAAGATCCAAAAGGATTCCCTCAGCAAGCC
TGAGAAATTGGGCACTACAGCTGGACAGATGTGCTCTGGGTTACCTGGTCTTAGTTCAGTTGATATCAAC
AACTTTGGTGATTCCATTAATGAGAGTGAGGGAATACCTTTGAAAAGAAGGCGTGTGTCCTTTGGTGGGC
ACCTAAGACCTGAACTATTTGATGAAAACTTGCCTCCTAATACGCCTCTCAAAAGGGGAGAAGCCCCAAC
CAAAAGAAAGTCTCTGGTAATGCACACTCCACCTGTCCTGAAGAAAATCATCAAGGAACAGCCTCAACCA
TCAGGAAAACAAGAGTCAGGTTCAGAAATCCATGTGGAAGTGAAGGCACAAAGCTTGGTTATAAGCCCTC
CAGCTCCTAGTCCTAGGAAAACTCCAGTTGCCAGTGATCAACGCCGTAGGTCCTGCAAAACAGCCCCTGC
TTCCAGCAGCAAATCTCAGACAGAGGTTCCTAAGAGAGGAGGGAGAAAGAGTGGCAACCTGCCTTCAAAG
AGAGTGTCTATCAGCCGAAGTCAACATGATATTTTACAGATGATATGTTCCAAAAGAAGAAGTGGTGCTT
CGGAAGCAAATCTGATTGTTGCAAAATCATGGGCAGATGTAGTAAAACTTGGTGCAAAACAAACACAAAC
TAAAGTCATAAAACATGGTCCTCAAAGGTCAATGAACAAAAGGCAAAGAAGACCTGCTACTCCAAAGAAG
CCTGTGGGCGAAGTTCACAGTCAATTTAGTACAGGCCACGCAAACTCTCCTTGTACCATAATAATAGGGA
AAGCTCATACTGAAAAAGTACATGTGCCTGCTCGACCCTACAGAGTGCTCAACAACTTCATTTCCAACCA
AAAAATGGACTTTAAGGAAGATCTTTCAGGAATAGCTGAAATGTTCAAGACCCCAGTGAAGGAGCAACCG
CAGTTGACAAGCACATGTCACATCGCTATTTCAAATTCAGAGAATTTGCTTGGAAAACAGTTTCAAGGAA
CTGATTCAGGAGAAGAACCTCTGCTCCCCACCTCAGAGAGTTTTGGAGGAAATGTGTTCTTCAGTGCACA
GAATGCAGCAAAACAGCCATCTGATAAATGCTCTGCAAGCCCTCCCTTAAGACGGCAGTGTATTAGAGAA
AATGGAAACGTAGCAAAAACGCCCAGGAACACCTACAAAATGACTTCTCTGGAGACAAAAACTTCAGATA
CTGAGACAGAGCCTTCAAAAACAGTATCCACTGCAAACAGGTCAGGAAGGTCTACAGAGTTCAGGAATAT
ACAGAAGCTACCTGTGGAAAGTAAGAGTGAAGAAACAAATACAGAAATTGTTGAGTGCATCCTAAAAAGA
GGTCAGAAGGCAACACTACTACAACAAAGGAGAGAAGGAGAGATGAAGGAAATAGAAAGACCTTTTGAGA
CATATAAGGAAAATATTGAATTAAAAGAAAACGATGAAAAGATGAAAGCAATGAAGAGATCAAGAACTTG
GGGGCAGAAATGTGCACCAATGTCTGACCTGACAGACCTCAAGAGCTTGCCTGATACAGAACTCATGAAA
GACACGGCACGTGGCCAGAATCTCCTCCAAACCCAAGATCATGCCAAGGCACCAAAGAGTGAGAAAGGCA
AAATCACTAAAATGCCCTGCCAGTCATTACAACCAGAACCAATAAACACCCCAACACACACAAAACAACA
GTTGAAGGCATCCCTGGGGAAAGTAGGTGTGAAAGAAGAGCTCCTAGCAGTCGGCAAGTTCACACGGACG
TCAGGGGAGACCACGCACACGCACAGAGAGCCAGCAGGAGATGGCAAGAGCATCAGAACGTTTAAGGAGT
CTCCAAAGCAGATCCTGGACCCAGCAGCCCGTGTAACTGGAATGAAGAAGTGGCCAAGAACGCCTAAGGA
AGAGGCCCAGTCACTAGAAGACCTGGCTGGCTTCAAAGAGCTCTTCCAGACACCAGGTCCCTCTGAGGAA
TCAATGACTGATGAGAAAACTACCAAAATAGCCTGCAAATCTCCACCACCAGAATCAGTGGACACTCCAA
CAAGCACAAAGCAATGGCCTAAGAGAAGTCTCAGGAAAGCAGATGTAGAGGAAGAATTCTTAGCACTCAG
GAAACTAACACCATCAGCAGGGAAAGCCATGCTTACGCCCAAACCAGCAGGAGGTGATGAGAAAGACATT
AAAGCATTTATGGGAACTCCAGTGCAGAAACTGGACCTGGCAGGAACTTTACCTGGCAGCAAAAGACAGC
TACAGACTCCTAAGGAAAAGGCCCAGGCTCTAGAAGACCTGGCTGGCTTTAAAGAGCTCTTCCAGACTCC
TGGTCACACCGAGGAATTAGTGGCTGCTGGTAAAACCACTAAAATACCCTGCGACTCTCCACAGTCAGAC
CCAGTGGACACCCCAACAAGCACAAAGCAACGACCCAAGAGAAGTATCAGGAAAGCAGATGTAGAGGGAG
AACTCTTAGCGTGCAGGAATCTAATGCCATCAGCAGGCAAAGCCATGCACACGCCTAAACCATCAGTAGG
TGAAGAGAAAGACATCATCATATTTGTGGGAACTCCAGTGCAGAAACTGGACCTGACAGAGAACTTAACC
GGCAGCAAGAGACGGCCACAAACTCCTAAGGAAGAGGCCCAGGCTCTGGAAGACCTGACTGGCTTTAAAG
AGCTCTTCCAGACCCCTGGTCATACTGAAGAAGCAGTGGCTGCTGGCAAAACTACTAAAATGCCCTGCGA
ATCTTCTCCACCAGAATCAGCAGACACCCCAACAAGCACAAGAAGGCAGCCCAAGACACCTTTGGAGAAA
AGGGACGTACAGAAGGAGCTCTCAGCCCTGAAGAAGCTCACACAGACATCAGGGGAAACCACACACACAG
ATAAAGTACCAGGAGGTGAGGATAAAAGCATCAACGCGTTTAGGGAAACTGCAAAACAGAAACTGGACCC
AGCAGCAAGTGTAACTGGTAGCAAGAGGCACCCAAAAACTAAGGAAAAGGCCCAACCCCTAGAAGACCTG
GCTGGCTTGAAAGAGCTCTTCCAGACACCAGTATGCACTGACAAGCCCACGACTCACGAGAAAACTACCA
AAATAGCCTGCAGATCACAACCAGACCCAGTGGACACACCAACAAGCTCCAAGCCACAGTCCAAGAGAAG
TCTCAGGAAAGTGGACGTAGAAGAAGAATTCTTCGCACTCAGGAAACGAACACCATCAGCAGGCAAAGCC
ATGCACACACCCAAACCAGCAGTAAGTGGTGAGAAAAACATCTACGCATTTATGGGAACTCCAGTGCAGA
AACTGGACCTGACAGAGAACTTAACTGGCAGCAAGAGACGGCTACAAACTCCTAAGGAAAAGGCCCAGGC
TCTAGAAGACCTGGCTGGCTTTAAAGAGCTCTTCCAGACACGAGGTCACACTGAGGAATCAATGACTAAC
GATAAAACTGCCAAAGTAGCCTGCAAATCTTCACAACCAGACCCAGACAAAAACCCAGCAAGCTCCAAGC
GACGGCTCAAGACATCCCTGGGGAAAGTGGGCGTGAAAGAAGAGCTCCTAGCAGTTGGCAAGCTCACACA
GACATCAGGAGAGACTACACACACACACACAGAGCCAACAGGAGATGGTAAGAGCATGAAAGCATTTATG
GAGTCTCCAAAGCAGATCTTAGACTCAGCAGCAAGTCTAACTGGCAGCAAGAGGCAGCTGAGAACTCCTA
AGGGAAAGTCTGAAGTCCCTGAAGACCTGGCCGGCTTCATCGAGCTCTTCCAGACACCAAGTCACACTAA
GGAATCAATGACTAATGAAAAAACTACCAAAGTATCCTACAGAGCTTCACAGCCAGACCTAGTGGACACC
CCAACAAGCTCCAAGCCACAGCCCAAGAGAAGTCTCAGGAAAGCAGACACTGAAGAAGAATTTTTAGCAT
TTAGGAAACAAACGCCATCAGCAGGCAAAGCCATGCACACACCCAAACCAGCAGTAGGTGAAGAGAAAGA
CATCAACACGTTTTTGGGAACTCCAGTGCAGAAACTGGACCAGCCAGGAAATTTACCTGGCAGCAATAGA
CGGCTACAAACTCGTAAGGAAAAGGCCCAGGCTCTAGAAGAACTGACTGGCTTCAGAGAGCTTTTCCAGA
CACCATGCACTGATAACCCCACGACTGATGAGAAAACTACCAAAAAAATACTCTGCAAATCTCCGCAATC
AGACCCAGCGGACACCCCAACAAACACAAAGCAACGGCCCAAGAGAAGCCTCAAGAAAGCAGACGTAGAG
GAAGAATTTTTAGCATTCAGGAAACTAACACCATCAGCAGGCAAAGCCATGCACACGCCTAAAGCAGCAG
TAGGTGAAGAGAAAGACATCAACACATTTGTGGGGACTCCAGTGGAGAAACTGGACCTGCTAGGAAATTT
ACCTGGCAGCAAGAGACGGCCACAAACTCCTAAAGAAAAGGCCAAGGCTCTAGAAGATCTGGCTGGCTTC
AAAGAGCTCTTCCAGACACCAGGTCACACTGAGGAATCAATGACCGATGACAAAATCACAGAAGTATCCT
GCAAATCTCCACAACCAGACCCAGTCAAAACCCCAACAAGCTCCAAGCAACGACTCAAGATATCCTTGGG
GAAAGTAGGTGTGAAAGAAGAGGTCCTACCAGTCGGCAAGCTCACACAGACGTCAGGGAAGACCACACAG
ACACACAGAGAGACAGCAGGAGATGGAAAGAGCATCAAAGCGTTTAAGGAATCTGCAAAGCAGATGCTGG
ACCCAGCAAACTATGGAACTGGGATGGAGAGGTGGCCAAGAACACCTAAGGAAGAGGCCCAATCACTAGA
AGACCTGGCCGGCTTCAAAGAGCTCTTCCAGACACCAGACCACACTGAGGAATCAACAACTGATGACAAA
ACTACCAAAATAGCCTGCAAATCTCCACCACCAGAATCAATGGACACTCCAACAAGCACAAGGAGGCGGC
CCAAAACACCTTTGGGGAAAAGGGATATAGTGGAAGAGCTCTCAGCCCTGAAGCAGCTCACACAGACCAC
ACACACAGACAAAGTACCAGGAGATGAGGATAAAGGCATCAACGTGTTCAGGGAAACTGCAAAACAGAAA
CTGGACCCAGCAGCAAGTGTAACTGGTAGCAAGAGGCAGCCAAGAACTCCTAAGGGAAAAGCCCAACCCC
TAGAAGACTTGGCTGGCTTGAAAGAGCTCTTCCAGACACCAATATGCACTGACAAGCCCACGACTCATGA
GAAAACTACCAAAATAGCCTGCAGATCTCCACAACCAGACCCAGTGGGTACCCCAACAATCTTCAAGCCA
CAGTCCAAGAGAAGTCTCAGGAAAGCAGACGTAGAGGAAGAATCCTTAGCACTCAGGAAACGAACACCAT
CAGTAGGGAAAGCTATGGACACACCCAAACCAGCAGGAGGTGATGAGAAAGACATGAAAGCATTTATGGG
AACTCCAGTGCAGAAATTGGACCTGCCAGGAAATTTACCTGGCAGCAAAAGATGGCCACAAACTCCTAAG
GAAAAGGCCCAGGCTCTAGAAGACCTGGCTGGCTTCAAAGAGCTCTTCCAGACACCAGGCACTGACAAGC
CCACGACTGATGAGAAAACTACCAAAATAGCCTGCAAATCTCCACAACCAGACCCAGTGGACACCCCAGC
AAGCACAAAGCAACGGCCCAAGAGAAACCTCAGGAAAGCAGACGTAGAGGAAGAATTTTTAGCACTCAGG
AAACGAACACCATCAGCAGGCAAAGCCATGGACACACCAAAACCAGCAGTAAGTGATGAGAAAAATATCA
ACACATTTGTGGAAACTCCAGTGCAGAAACTGGACCTGCTAGGAAATTTACCTGGCAGCAAGAGACAGCC
ACAGACTCCTAAGGAAAAGGCTGAGGCTCTAGAGGACCTGGTTGGCTTCAAAGAACTCTTCCAGACACCA
GGTCACACTGAGGAATCAATGACTGATGACAAAATCACAGAAGTATCCTGTAAATCTCCACAGCCAGAGT
CATTCAAAACCTCAAGAAGCTCCAAGCAAAGGCTCAAGATACCCCTGGTGAAAGTGGACATGAAAGAAGA
GCCCCTAGCAGTCAGCAAGCTCACACGGACATCAGGGGAGACTACGCAAACACACACAGAGCCAACAGGA
GATAGTAAGAGCATCAAAGCGTTTAAGGAGTCTCCAAAGCAGATCCTGGACCCAGCAGCAAGTGTAACTG
GTAGCAGGAGGCAGCTGAGAACTCGTAAGGAAAAGGCCCGTGCTCTAGAAGACCTGGTTGACTTCAAAGA
GCTCTTCTCAGCACCAGGTCACACTGAAGAGTCAATGACTATTGACAAAAACACAAAAATTCCCTGCAAA
TCTCCCCCACCAGAACTAACAGACACTGCCACGAGCACAAAGAGATGCCCCAAGACACGTCCCAGGAAAG
AAGTAAAAGAGGAGCTCTCAGCAGTTGAGAGGCTCACGCAAACATCAGGGCAAAGCACACACACACACAA
AGAACCAGCAAGCGGTGATGAGGGCATCAAAGTATTGAAGCAACGTGCAAAGAAGAAACCAAACCCAGTA
GAAGAGGAACCCAGCAGGAGAAGGCCAAGAGCACCTAAGGAAAAGGCCCAACCCCTGGAAGACCTGGCCG
GCTTCACAGAGCTCTCTGAAACATCAGGTCACACTCAGGAATCACTGACTGCTGGCAAAGCCACTAAAAT
ACCCTGCGAATCTCCCCCACTAGAAGTGGTAGACACCACAGCAAGCACAAAGAGGCATCTCAGGACACGT
GTGCAGAAGGTACAAGTAAAAGAAGAGCCTTCAGCAGTCAAGTTCACACAAACATCAGGGGAAACCACGG
ATGCAGACAAAGAACCAGCAGGTGAAGATAAAGGCATCAAAGCATTGAAGGAATCTGCAAAACAGACACC
GGCTCCAGCAGCAAGTGTAACTGGCAGCAGGAGACGGCCAAGAGCACCCAGGGAAAGTGCCCAAGCCATA
GAAGACCTAGCTGGCTTCAAAGACCCAGCAGCAGGTCACACTGAAGAATCAATGACTGATGACAAAACCA
CTAAAATACCCTGCAAATCATCACCAGAACTAGAAGACACCGCAACAAGCTCAAAGAGACGGCCCAGGAC
ACGTGCCCAGAAAGTAGAAGTGAAGGAGGAGCTGTTAGCAGTTGGCAAGCTCACACAAACCTCAGGGGAG
ACCACGCACACCGACAAAGAGCCGGTAGGTGAGGGCAAAGGCACGAAAGCATTTAAGCAACCTGCAAAGC
GGAAGCTGGACGCAGAAGATGTAATTGGCAGCAGGAGACAGCCAAGAGCACCTAAGGAAAAGGCCCAACC
CCTGGAAGATCTGGCCAGCTTCCAAGAGCTCTCTCAAACACCAGGCCACACTGAGGAACTGGCAAATGGT
GCTGCTGATAGCTTTACAAGCGCTCCAAAGCAAACACCTGACAGTGGAAAACCTCTAAAAATATCCAGAA
GAGTTCTTCGGGCCCCTAAAGTAGAACCCGTGGGAGACGTGGTAAGCACCAGAGACCCTGTAAAATCACA
AAGCAAAAGCAACACTTCCCTGCCCCCACTGCCCTTCAAGAGGGGAGGTGGCAAAGATGGAAGCGTCACG
GGAACCAAGAGGTTGCGCTGCATGCCAGCACCAGAGGAAATTGTGGAGGAGCTGCCAGCCAGCAAGAAGC
AGAGGGTTGCTCCCAGGGCAAGAGGCAAATCATCCGAACCCGTGGTCATCATGAAGAGAAGTTTGAGGAC
TTCTGCAAAAAGAATTGAACCTGCGGAAGAGCTGAACAGCAACGACATGAAAACCAACAAAGAGGAACAC
AAATTACAAGACTCGGTCCCTGAAAATAAGGGAATATCCCTGCGCTCCAGACGCCAAAATAAGACTGAGG
CAGAACAGCAAATAACTGAGGTCTTTGTATTAGCAGAAAGAATAGAAATAAACAGAAATGAAAAGAAGCC
CATGAAGACCTCCCCAGAGATGGACATTCAGAATCCAGATGATGGAGCCCGGAAACCCATACCTAGAGAC
AAAGTCACTGAGAACAAAAGGTGCTTGAGGTCTGCTAGACAGAATGAGAGCTCCCAGCCTAAGGTGGCAG
AGGAGAGCGGAGGGCAGAAGAGTGCGAAGGTTCTCATGCAGAATCAGAAAGGGAAAGGAGAAGCAGGAAA
TTCAGACTCCATGTGCCTGAGATCAAGAAAGACAAAAAGCCAGCCTGCAGCAAGCACTTTGGAGAGCAAA
TCTGTGCAGAGAGTAACGCGGAGTGTCAAGAGGTGTGCAGAAAATCCAAAGAAGGCTGAGGACAATGTGT
GTGTCAAGAAAATAAGAACCAGAAGTCATAGGGACAGTGAAGATATTTGGGATCGGCCGCATAGATAACT
GATCCAGTGTGCTGGAATTAATTCGCTGTCTGCGAGGGCCAGCTGTTGGGGTGAGTACTCCCTCTCAAAA
GCGGGCATGACTTCTGCGCTAAGATTGTCAGTTTCCAAAAACGAGGAGGATTTGATATTCACCTGGCCCG
CGGTGATGCCTTTGAGGGTGGCCGCGTCCATCTGGTCAGAAAAGACAATCTTTTTGTTGTCAAGCTTGAG
GTGTGGCAGGCTTGAGATCTGGCCATACACTTGAGTGACAATGACATCCACTTTGCCTTTCTCTCCACAG
GTGTCCACTCCCAGGTCCAACTGCAGGTCGAGCATGCATCTAGGGCGGCCAATTCCGCCCCTCTCCCCCC
CCCCCCCCTAACGTTACTGGCCGAAGCCGCTTGGAATAAGGCCGGTGTGCGTTTGTCTATATGTTATTTT
CCACCATATTGCCGTCTTTTGGCAATGTGAGGGCCCGGAAACCTGGCCCTGTCTTCTTGACGAGCATTCC
TAGGGGTCTTTCCCCTCTCGCCAAAGGAATGCAAGGTCTGTTGAATGTCGTGAAGGAAGCAGTTCCTCTG
GAAGCTTCTTGAAGACAAACAACGTCTGTAGCGACCCTTTGCAGGCAGCGGAACCCCCCACCTGGCGACA
GGTGCCTCTGCGGCCAAAAGCCACGTGTATAAGATACACCTGCAAAGGCGGCACAACCCCAGTGCCACGT
TGTGAGTTGGATAGTTGTGGAAAGAGTCAAATGGCTCTCCTCAAGCGTATTCAACAAGGGGCTGAAGGAT
GCCCAGAAGGTACCCCATTGTATGGGATCTGATCTGGGGCCTCGGTGCACATGCTTTACATGTGTTTAGT
CGAGGTTAAAAAAACGTCTAGGCCCCCCGAACCACGGGGACGTGGTTTTCCTTTGAAAAACACGATGATA
AGCTTGCCACAACCCACAAGGAGACGACCTTCCATGACCGAGTACAAGCCCACGGTGCGCCTCGCCACCC
GCGACGACGTCCCCCGGGCCGTACGCACCCTCGCCGCCGCGTTCGCCGACTACCCCGCCACGCGCCACAC
CGTCGACCCGGACCGCCACATCGAGCGGGTCACCGAGCTGCAAGAACTCTTCCTCACGCGCGTCGGGCTC
GACATCGGCAAGGTGTGGGTCGCGGACGACGGCGCCGCGGTGGCGGTCTGGACCACGCCGGAGAGCGTCG
AAGCGGGGGCGGTGTTCGCCGAGATCGGCCCGCGCATGGCCGAGTTGAGCGGTTCCCGGCTGGCCGCGCA
GCAACAGATGGAAGGCCTCCTGGCGCCGCACCGGCCCAAGGAGCCCGCGTGGTTCCTGGCCACCGTCGGC
GTCTCGCCCGACCACCAGGGCAAGGGTCTGGGCAGCGCCGTCGTGCTCCCCGGAGTGGAGGCGGCCGAGC
GCGCCGGGGTGCCCGCCTTCCTGGAGACCTCCGCGCCCCGCAACCTCCCCTTCTACGAGCGGCTCGGCTT
CACCGTCACCGCCGACGTCGAGGTGCCCGAAGGACCGCGCACCTGGTGCATGACCCGCAAGCCCGGTGCC
TGACGCCCGCCCCACGACCCGCAGCGCCCGACCGAAAGGAGCGCACGACCCCATGGCTCCGACCGAAGCC
ACCCGGGGCGGCCCCGCCGACCCCGCACCCGCCCCCGAGGCCCACCGACTCTAGAGCTCGCTGATCAGCC
TCGACTGTGCCTTCTAGTTGCCAGCCATCTGTTGTTTGCCCCTCCCCCGTGCCTTCCTTGACCCTGGAAG
GTGCCACTCCCACTGTCCTTTCCTAATAAAATGAGGAAATTGCATCGCATTGTCTGAGTAGGTGTCATTC
TATTCTGGGGGGTGGGGTGGGGCAGGACAGCAAGGGGGAGGATTGGGAAGACAATAGCAGGCATGCTGGG
GATGCGGTGGGCTCTATGGCTTCTGAGGCGGAAAGAACCAGCTGGGGCTCGAGTGCATTCTAGTTGTGGT
TTGTCCAAACTCATCAATGTATCTTATCATGTCTGTATACCGTCGACCTCTAGCTAGAGCTTGGCGTAAT
CATGGTCATAGCTGTTTCCTGTGTGAAATTGTTATCCGCTCACAATTCCACACAACATACGAGCCGGAAG
CATAAAGTGTAAAGCCTGGGGTGCCTAATGAGTGAGCTAACTCACATTAATTGCGTTGCGCTCACTGCCC
GCTTTCCAGTCGGGAAACCTGTCGTGCCAGCTGCATTAATGAATCGGCCAACGCGCGGGGAGAGGCGGTT
TGCGTATTGGGCGCTCTTCCGCTTCCTCGCTCACTGACTCGCTGCGCTCGGTCGTTCGGCTGCGGCGAGC
GGTATCAGCTCACTCAAAGGCGGTAATACGGTTATCCACAGAATCAGGGGATAACGCAGGAAAGAACATG
TGAGCAAAAGGCCAGCAAAAGGCCAGGAACCGTAAAAAGGCCGCGTTGCTGGCGTTTTTCCATAGGCTCC
GCCCCCCTGACGAGCATCACAAAAATCGACGCTCAAGTCAGAGGTGGCGAAACCCGACAGGACTATAAAG
ATACCAGGCGTTTCCCCCTGGAAGCTCCCTCGTGCGCTCTCCTGTTCCGACCCTGCCGCTTACCGGATAC
CTGTCCGCCTTTCTCCCTTCGGGAAGCGTGGCGCTTTCTCATAGCTCACGCTGTAGGTATCTCAGTTCGG
TGTAGGTCGTTCGCTCCAAGCTGGGCTGTGTGCACGAACCCCCCGTTCAGCCCGACCGCTGCGCCTTATC
CGGTAACTATCGTCTTGAGTCCAACCCGGTAAGACACGACTTATCGCCACTGGCAGCAGCCACTGGTAAC
AGGATTAGCAGAGCGAGGTATGTAGGCGGTGCTACAGAGTTCTTGAAGTGGTGGCCTAACTACGGCTACA
CTAGAAGAACAGTATTTGGTATCTGCGCTCTGCTGAAGCCAGTTACCTTCGGAAAAAGAGTTGGTAGCTC
TTGATCCGGCAAACAAACCACCGCTGGTAGCGGTGGTTTTTTTGTTTGCAAGCAGCAGATTACGCGCAGA
AAAAAAGGATCTCAAGAAGATCCTTTGATCTTTTCTACGGGGTCTGACGCTCAGTGGAACGAAAACTCAC
GTTAAGGGATTTTGGTCATGAGATTATCAAAAAGGATCTTCACCTAGATCCTTTTAAATTAAAAATGAAG
TTTTAAATCAATCTAAAGTATATATGAGTAAACTTGGTCTGACAGTTACCAATGCTTAATCAGTGAGGCA
CCTATCTCAGCGATCTGTCTATTTCGTTCATCCATAGTTGCCTGACTCCCCGTCGTGTAGATAACTACGA
TACGGGAGGGCTTACCATCTGGCCCCAGTGCTGCAATGATACCGCGAGACCCACGCTCACCGGCTCCAGA
TTTATCAGCAATAAACCAGCCAGCCGGAAGGGCCGAGCGCAGAAGTGGTCCTGCAACTTTATCCGCCTCC
ATCCAGTCTATTAATTGTTGCCGGGAAGCTAGAGTAAGTAGTTCGCCAGTTAATAGTTTGCGCAACGTTG
TTGCCATTGCTACAGGCATCGTGGTGTCACGCTCGTCGTTTGGTATGGCTTCATTCAGCTCCGGTTCCCA
ACGATCAAGGCGAGTTACATGATCCCCCATGTTGTGCAAAAAAGCGGTTAGCTCCTTCGGTCCTCCGATC
GTTGTCAGAAGTAAGTTGGCCGCAGTGTTATCACTCATGGTTATGGCAGCACTGCATAATTCTCTTACTG
TCATGCCATCCGTAAGATGCTTTTCTGTGACTGGTGAGTACTCAACCAAGTCATTCTGAGAATAGTGTAT
GCGGCGACCGAGTTGCTCTTGCCCGGCGTCAATACGGGATAATACCGCGCCACATAGCAGAACTTTAAAA
GTGCTCATCATTGGAAAACGTTCTTCGGGGCGAAAACTCTCAAGGATCTTACCGCTGTTGAGATCCAGTT
CGATGTAACCCACTCGTGCACCCAACTGATCTTCAGCATCTTTTACTTTCACCAGCGTTTCTGGGTGAGC
AAAAACAGGAAGGCAAAATGCCGCAAAAAAGGGAATAAGGGCGACACGGAAATGTTGAATACTCATACTC
TTCCTTTTTCAATATTATTGAAGCATTTATCAGGGTTATTGTCTCATGAGCGGATACATATTTGAATGTA
TTTAGAAAAATAAACAAATAGGGGTTCCGCGCACATTTCCCCGAAAAGTGCCACCTGACGTCGACGGATC
GGGAGATCTCCCGATCCCCTATGGTGCACTCTCAGTACAATCTGCTCTGATGCCGCATAGTTAAGCCAGT
ATCTGCTCCCTGCTTGTGTGTTGGAGGTCGCTGAGTAGTGCGCGAGCAAAATTTAAGCTACAACAAGGCA
AGGCTTGACCGACAATTGCATGAAGAATCTGCTTAGGGTTAGGCGTTTTGCGCTGCTTCGCGATGTACGG
GCCAGATATACGCGTTGACATTGATTATTGACTAGTTATTAATAGTAATCAATTACGGGGTCATTAGTTC
ATAGCCCATATATGGAGTTC
Features (pLannotate 1.2.2; 21 found; start..end, strand, type, name):
    307..510     +  promoter       CMV promoter: human cytomegalovirus (CMV) immediate early promoter
    533..573     +  misc_feature   MCS (fragment): multiple cloning site
    588..1298    +  CDS            EGFP: EGFP is a basic (constitutively fluorescent) green fluorescent protein published in 1996, derived from Aequorea victoria. It is reported to be a rapidly-maturing weak dimer with moderate acid sensitivity.
   1311..2015    +  CDS            mCherry: mCherry is a basic (constitutively fluorescent) red fluorescent protein published in 2004, derived from Discosoma sp.. It is reported to be a very rapidly-maturing monomer with low acid sensitivity.
   2043..11807   +  CDS            MKI67: KI67_HUMAN - Experimental evidence at protein level: Swiss-Prot protein existence level 1. Required to maintain individual mitotic chromosomes dispersed in the cytoplasm following nuclear envelope disassembly (PubMed:27362226). Associates with the surface of the mitotic chromosome, the perichromosomal layer, and covers a substantial fraction of the chromosome surface (PubMed:27362226). Prevents chromosomes from collapsing into a single chromatin mass by forming a steric and electrostatic charge barrier: the protein has a high net electrical charge and acts as a surfactant, dispersing chromosom
  11881..12110   +  intron         chimeric intron: chimera between introns from adenovirus and immunoglobulin heavy chain genes
  12279..12741   +  misc_feature   IRES: internal ribosome entry site (IRES) of the encephalomyocarditis virus (EMCV)
  12774..13373   +  CDS            PuroR: puromycin N-acetyltransferase; pac from Streptomyces alboniger; confers resistance to puromycin
  13423..13488   +  CDS            dmpM (fragment): DMPM_STRAD - Protein inferred from homology: Swiss-Prot protein existence level 3. From Streptomyces alboniger.
  13515..13739   +  polyA_signal   bGH poly(A) signal: bovine growth hormone polyadenylation signal
  13743..13764   +  promoter       SV40 promoter (fragment): SV40 enhancer and early promoter
  13774..13825   +  polyA_signal   SV40 poly(A) signal (fragment): SV40 polyadenylation signal
  13887..13909   -  protein_bind   lac operator (fragment): The lac repressor binds to the lac operator to inhibit transcription in E. coli. This inhibition can be relieved by adding lactose or isopropyl-β-D-thiogalactopyranoside (IPTG). lac repressor encoded by lacI
  13913..13943   -  promoter       lac promoter: promoter for the E. coli lac operon
  13958..13979   -  protein_bind   CAP binding site: CAP binding activates transcription in the presence of cAMP. E. coli catabolite activator protein
  13992..14084   -  CDS            lacI (fragment): lac repressor; lacI; The lac repressor binds to the lac operator to inhibit transcription in E. coli. This inhibition can be relieved by adding lactose or isopropyl-β-D-thiogalactopyranoside (IPTG).
  14267..14855   -  rep_origin     ori: high-copy-number ColE1/pMB1/pBR322/pUC origin of replication
  15026..15886   -  CDS            AmpR: β-lactamase; bla; confers resistance to ampicillin, carbenicillin, and related antibiotics
  15887..15991   -  promoter       AmpR promoter: bla
  16050..16102   -  misc_feature   bom (fragment): basis of mobility region from pBR322
  16257..306     +  enhancer       CMV enhancer (across the origin): human cytomegalovirus immediate early enhancer
