[The description below was written by a language model from this plasmid's Addgene catalogue record and pLannotate feature annotations shown in this document.]
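Description:
EGFP-mCherry-Ki67 is a 16.3 kb mammalian expression plasmid built on the pIRESpuro2 backbone that drives expression of human Ki-67 (MKI67) carrying two fluorescent proteins in tandem at its N terminus. It is propagated in E. coli through a high-copy ColE1/pUC-type origin and selected with ampicillin via the β-lactamase gene. The short lac promoter/operator, lacI and bom fragments in the feature table are backbone remnants with no evident role in the design.

The expression unit begins with the CMV immediate early enhancer and promoter, followed by an EGFP coding sequence, then mCherry, and then the roughly 9.8 kb MKI67 open reading frame, arranged to give a single EGFP-mCherry-Ki67 fusion protein. Downstream of the fusion lie a chimeric intron, an EMCV IRES and the puromycin N-acetyltransferase gene, and the transcript ends at the bovine growth hormone polyadenylation signal. Because the fusion protein and the puromycin marker are translated from the same bicistronic mRNA, puromycin selection enriches for cells that also express the tagged Ki-67, which is helpful for deriving stable lines with such a large insert.

Ki-67 coats the surface of mitotic chromosomes in the perichromosomal layer and, according to the associated study, acts like a surfactant that keeps individual chromosomes dispersed after nuclear envelope breakdown. The record gives the purpose only as expressing the fusion. It does not say why two fluorophores were placed together at the N terminus, although the construct is clearly suited to live-cell fluorescence imaging of Ki-67 localisation on chromosomes.
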