Addgene plasmid #183750: EGFP-mCherry-Ki67
Purpose: Expresses EGFP-mCherry-Ki67
Depositing lab: Daniel Gerlich. Depositing organization: Institut fuer Molekulare Biotechnologie (IMBA). Publication: Ki-67 acts as a biological surfactant to disperse mitotic chromosomes. Cuylen S, Blaukopf C, Politi AZ, Muller-Reichert T, Neumann B, Poser I, Ellenberg J, Hyman AA, Gerlich DW. Nature. 2016 Jun 29;535(7611):308-12. doi: 10.1038/nature18610. PubMed 27362226.
Backbone
  Vector backbone: pIRESpuro2
  Total vector size (bp): 16330
  Vector type: Mammalian Expression, Bacterial Expression
  Selectable markers: Puromycin
Growth in bacteria
  Bacterial resistance: Ampicillin, 100 μg/mL
  Growth temperature: 37°C
  Growth strain: DH5alpha
  Copy number: Unknown
Gene/Insert
  Gene/Insert name: MKI67
  Species: H. sapiens (human)
  Entrez Gene: MKI67 (a.k.a. KIA, MIB-, MIB-1, PPP1R105)
  Promoter: CMV
  Tag / fusion protein: EGFP (N terminal on backbone); mCherry (N terminal on insert)
  Cloning method: Restriction Enzyme; 5′ cloning site BsrGI (destroyed during cloning); 3′ cloning site Pfl23II (destroyed during cloning)
  Sequencing primers: 5′ CAGAGCTGGTTTAGTGAACC; 3′ CTTAGCGCAGAAGTCATGCC
Terms and licenses: Academic/Nonprofit Terms; Industry Terms: Not Available to Industry
How to cite: EGFP-mCherry-Ki67 was a gift from Daniel Gerlich (Addgene plasmid # 183750 ; http://n2t.net/addgene:183750 ; RRID:Addgene_183750)
